>Addgene plasmid #60633 | pcDNA3.1(+) ZKSCAN1 nt 400-1782 delta440-500 delta1449-1735 | depositor full sequence | sequence record 97433 | pcDNA3.1(+) ZKSCAN1 nt 400-1782 delta440-500 delta1449-1735 sequence 6443 bps
GACGGATCGGGAGATCTCCCGATCCCCTATGGTGCACTCTCAGTACAATCTGCTCTGATGCCGCATAGTT
AAGCCAGTATCTGCTCCCTGCTTGTGTGTTGGAGGTCGCTGAGTAGTGCGCGAGCAAAATTTAAGCTACA
ACAAGGCAAGGCTTGACCGACAATTGCATGAAGAATCTGCTTAGGGTTAGGCGTTTTGCGCTGCTTCGCG
ATGTACGGGCCAGATATACGCGTTGACATTGATTATTGACTAGTTATTAATAGTAATCAATTACGGGGTC
ATTAGTTCATAGCCCATATATGGAGTTCCGCGTTACATAACTTACGGTAAATGGCCCGCCTGGCTGACCG
CCCAACGACCCCCGCCCATTGACGTCAATAATGACGTATGTTCCCATAGTAACGCCAATAGGGACTTTCC
ATTGACGTCAATGGGTGGAGTATTTACGGTAAACTGCCCACTTGGCAGTACATCAAGTGTATCATATGCC
AAGTACGCCCCCTATTGACGTCAATGACGGTAAATGGCCCGCCTGGCATTATGCCCAGTACATGACCTTA
TGGGACTTTCCTACTTGGCAGTACATCTACGTATTAGTCATCGCTATTACCATGGTGATGCGGTTTTGGC
AGTACATCAATGGGCGTGGATAGCGGTTTGACTCACGGGGATTTCCAAGTCTCCACCCCATTGACGTCAA
TGGGAGTTTGTTTTGGCACCAAAATCAACGGGACTTTCCAAAATGTCGTAACAACTCCGCCCCATTGACG
CAAATGGGCGGTAGGCGTGTACGGTGGGAGGTCTATATAAGCAGAGCTCTCTGGCTAACTAGAGAACCCA
CTGCTTACTGGCTTATCGAAATTAATACGACTCACTATAGGGAGACCCAAGCTGGCTAGCGTTTAAACTT
AAGCTTGGTACCGAGCTCGGATCCACTAGTCCAGTGTGGTGGAATTCAAAGTGCTGAGATTACAGGCGTG
AGCCACCACCCCCGGCCCACTTTTTGTAAAGGTACGTACTAATGACTTTTTTTTTATACTTCAGGAATAG
TAAAGAAACACATCATAAAACCTCCCAGGACATAAAGGTGAGCACAGACCCTGTTTGGATCAAGTCAGTT
CCTGGAGCCTGAATGATGACTGCTGAATCACGGGAAGCCACGGGTCTGTCCCCACAGGCTGCACAGGAGA
AGGATGGTATCGTAATAGTGAAGGTGGAAGAGGAAGATGAGGAAGACCACATGTGGGGGCAGGATTCCAC
CCTACAGGACACGCCTCCTCCAGACCCAGAGATATTCCGCCAACGCTTCAGGCGCTTCTGTTACCAGAAC
ACTTTTGGGCCCCGAGAGGCTCTCAGTCGGCTGAAGGAACTTTGTCATCAGTGGCTGCGGCCAGAAATAA
ACACCAAGGAACAGATCCTGGAGCTTCTGGTGCTAGAGCAGTTTCTTTCCATCCTGCCCAAGGAGCTCCA
GGTCTGGCTGCAGGAATACCGCCCCGATAGTGGAGAGGAGGCCGTGACCCTTCTAGAAGACTTGGAGCTT
GATTTATCAGGACAACAGGTAAAAAGAGGTGAAACCTATTATGTGTGAGCAGGGCACAGACGTTGAAACT
GGAGCCAGGAGAAGTATTGGCAGGCTTTAGGTTATTAGGTGGTTACTCTGTCTTAAAAATGTTCTGGCTT
TCTTCCTGCATCCACTGGCATACTCATGGTCTGTTTTTAAATATTTTAATTCCCATTTACAAAGTGATTT
ACCCACAAGCCCAACCTGTCTGTCTTCAGGTCCCAGGTCAAGTTCATGGACCTGAGATGCTCGCAAGGGG
GATGGTGCCTCTGGATCCAGTTCAGGAGTCCTCGAGCCTTGACCTTCATCACGAGGCCACCCAGTCCCAC
TTCAAACATTCGTCTCGGAAACCCCGCCTCTTACAGTCACGAGGTAAGAAGCAAGGAAAAGAATTAGGCT
CGGCACGGTAGCTCACACCTGTAATCCCAGCAGCGGCCGCTCGAGTCTAGAGGGCCCGTTTAAACCCGCT
GATCAGCCTCGACTGTGCCTTCTAGTTGCCAGCCATCTGTTGTTTGCCCCTCCCCCGTGCCTTCCTTGAC
CCTGGAAGGTGCCACTCCCACTGTCCTTTCCTAATAAAATGAGGAAATTGCATCGCATTGTCTGAGTAGG
TGTCATTCTATTCTGGGGGGTGGGGTGGGGCAGGACAGCAAGGGGGAGGATTGGGAAGACAATAGCAGGC
ATGCTGGGGATGCGGTGGGCTCTATGGCTTCTGAGGCGGAAAGAACCAGCTGGGGCTCTAGGGGGTATCC
CC
[124 nt withheld, positions 2313-2436]
C
[91 nt withheld, positions 2438-2528]
A
[49 nt withheld, positions 2530-2578]
CCTTTGACGTTGGAGTCCACGTTCTTT
[37 nt withheld, positions 2606-2642]
ACCCTATCTCGGTCTATTCTTTTGATTTATAAGGGATTTTGCCGATTTCGGCCTATTGGTTAAAAAATGA
GCTGATTTAACAAAAATTTAACGCGAATTAATTCTGTGGAATGTGTGTCAGTTAGGGTGTGGAAAGTCCC
CAGGCTCCCCAGCAGGCAGAAGTATGCAAAGCATGCATCTCAATTAGTCAGCAACCAGGTGTGGAAAGTC
CCCAGGCTCCCCAGCAGGCAGAAGTATGCAAAGCATGCATCTCAATTAGTCAGCAACCATAGTCCCGCCC
CTAACTCCGCCCATCCCGCCCCTAACTCCGCCCAGTTCCGCCCATTCTCCGCCCCATGGCTGACTAATTT
TTTTTATTTATGCAGAGGCCGAGGCCGCCTCTGCCTCTGAGCTATTCCAGAAGTAGTGAGGAGGCTTTTT
TGGAGGCCTAGGCTTTTGCAAAAAGCTCCCGGGAGCTTGTATATCCATTTTCGGATCTGATCAAGAGACA
GGATGAGGATCGTTTCGCATGATTGAACAAGATGGATTGCACGCAGGTTCTCCGGCCGCTTGGGTGGAGA
GGCTATTCGGCTATGACTGGGCACAACAGACAATCGGCTGCTCTGATGCCGCCGTGTTCCGGCTGTCAGC
GCAGGGGCGCCCGGTTCTTTTTGTCAAGACCGACCTGTCCGGTGCCCTGAATGAACTGCAGGACGAGGCA
GCGCGGCTATCGTGGCTGGCCACGACGGGCGTTCCTTGCGCAGCTGTGCTCGACGTTGTCACTGAAGCGG
GAAGGGACTGGCTGCTATTGGGCGAAGTGCCGGGGCAGGATCTCCTGTCATCTCACCTTGCTCCTGCCGA
GAAAGTATCCATCATGGCTGATGCAATGCGGCGGCTGCATACGCTTGATCCGGCTACCTGCCCATTCGAC
CACCAAGCGAAACATCGCATCGAGCGAGCACGTACTCGGATGGAAGCCGGTCTTGTCGATCAGGATGATC
TGGACGAAGAGCATCAGGGGCTCGCGCCAGCCGAACTGTTCGCCAGGCTCAAGGCGCGCATGCCCGACGG
CGAGGATCTCGTCGTGACCCATGGCGATGCCTGCTTGCCGAATATCATGGTGGAAAATGGCCGCTTTTCT
GGATTCATCGACTGTGGCCGGCTGGGTGTGGCGGACCGCTATCAGGACATAGCGTTGGCTACCCGTGATA
TTGCTGAAGAGCTTGGCGGCGAATGGGCTGACCGCTTCCTCGTGCTTTACGGTATCGCCGCTCCCGATTC
GCAGCGCATCGCCTTCTATCGCCTTCTTGACGAGTTCTTCTGAGCGGGACTCTGGGGTTCGAAATGACCG
ACCAAGCGACGCCCAACCTGCCATCACGAGATTTCGATTCCACCGCCGCCTTCTATGAAAGGTTGGGCTT
CGGAATCGTTTTCCGGGACGCCGGCTGGATGATCCTCCAGCGCGGGGATCTCATGCTGGAGTTCTTCGCC
CACCCCAACTTGTTTATTGCAGCTTATAATGGTTACAAATAAAGCAATAGCATCACAAATTTCACAAATA
AAGCATTTTTTTCACTGCATTCTAGTTGTGGTTTGTCCAAACTCATCAATGTATCTTATCATGTCTGTAT
ACCGTCGACCTCTAGCTAGAGCTTGGCGTAATCATGGTCATAGCTGTTTCCTGTGTGAAATTGTTATCCG
CTCACAATTCCACACAACATACGAGCCGGAAGCATAAAGTGTAAAGCCTGGGGTGCCTAATGAGTGAGCT
AACTCACATTAATTGCGTTGCGCTCACTGCCCGCTTTCCAGTCGGGAAACCTGTCGTGCCAGCTGCATTA
ATGAATCGGCCAACGCGCGGGGAGAGGCGGTTTGCGTATTGGGCGCTCTTCCGCTTCCTCGCTCACTGAC
TCGCTGCGCTCGGTCGTTCGGCTGCGGCGAGCGGTATCAGCTCACTCAAAGGCGGTAATACGGTTATCCA
CAGAATCAGGGGATAACGCAGGAAAGAACATGTGAGCAAAAGGCCAGCAAAAGGCCAGGAACCGTAAAAA
GGCCGCGTTGCTGGCGTTTTTCCATAGGCTCCGCCCCCCTGACGAGCATCACAAAAATCGACGCTCAAGT
CAGAGGTGGCGAAACCCGACAGGACTATAAAGATACCAGGCGTTTCCCCCTGGAAGCTCCCTCGTGCGCT
CTCCTGTTCCGACCCTGCCGCTTACCGGATACCTGTCCGCCTTTCTCCCTTCGGGAAGCGTGGCGCTTTC
TCATAGCTCACGCTGTAGGTATCTCAGTTCGGTGTAGGTCGTTCGCTCCAAGCTGGGCTGTGTGCACGAA
CCCCCCGTTCAGCCCGACCGCTGCGCCTTATCCGGTAACTATCGTCTTGAGTCCAACCCGGTAAGACACG
ACTTATCGCCACTGGCAGCAGCCACTGGTAACAGGATTAGCAGAGCGAGGTATGTAGGCGGTGCTACAGA
GTTCTTGAAGTGGTGGCCTAACTACGGCTACACTAGAAGAACAGTATTTGGTATCTGCGCTCTGCTGAAG
CCAGTTACCTTCGGAAAAAGAGTTGGTAGCTCTTGATCCGGCAAACAAACCACCGCTGGTAGCGGTTTTT
TTGTTTGCAAGCAGCAGATTACGCGCAGAAAAAAAGGATCTCAAGAAGATCCTTTGATCTTTTCTACGGG
GTCTGACGCTCAGTGGAACGAAAACTCACGTTAAGGGATTTTGGTCATGAGATTATCAAAAAGGATCTTC
ACCTAGATCCTTTTAAATTAAAAATGAAGTTTTAAATCAATCTAAAGTATATATGAGTAAACTTGGTCTG
ACAGTTACCAATGCTTAATCAGTGAGGCACCTATCTCAGCGATCTGTCTATTTCGTTCATCCATAGTTGC
CTGACTCCCCGTCGTGTAGATAACTACGATACGGGAGGGCTTACCATCTGGCCCCAGTGCTGCAATGATA
CCGCGAGACCCACGCTCACCGGCTCCAGATTTATCAGCAATAAACCAGCCAGCCGGAAGGGCCGAGCGCA
GAAGTGGTCCTGCAACTTTATCCGCCTCCATCCAGTCTATTAATTGTTGCCGGGAAGCTAGAGTAAGTAG
TTCGCCAGTTAATAGTTTGCGCAACGTTGTTGCCATTGCTACAGGCATCGTGGTGTCACGCTCGTCGTTT
GGTATGGCTTCATTCAGCTCCGGTTCCCAACGATCAAGGCGAGTTACATGATCCCCCATGTTGTGCAAAA
AAGCGGTTAGCTCCTTCGGTCCTCCGATCGTTGTCAGAAGTAAGTTGGCCGCAGTGTTATCACTCATGGT
TATGGCAGCACTGCATAATTCTCTTACTGTCATGCCATCCGTAAGATGCTTTTCTGTGACTGGTGAGTAC
TCAACCAAGTCATTCTGAGAATAGTGTATGCGGCGACCGAGTTGCTCTTGCCCGGCGTCAATACGGGATA
ATACCGCGCCACATAGCAGAACTTTAAAAGTGCTCATCATTGGAAAACGTTCTTCGGGGCGAAAACTCTC
AAGGATCTTACCGCTGTTGAGATCCAGTTCGATGTAACCCACTCGTGCACCCAACTGATCTTCAGCATCT
TTTACTTTCACCAGCGTTTCTGGGTGAGCAAAAACAGGAAGGCAAAATGCCGCAAAAAAGGGAATAAGGG
CGACACGGAAATGTTGAATACTCATACTCTTCCTTTTTCAATATTATTGAAGCATTTATCAGGGTTATTG
TCTCATGAGCGGATACATATTTGAATGTATTTAGAAAAATAAACAAATAGGGGTTCCGCGCACATTTCCC
CGAAAAGTGCCACCTGACGTC
Features (pLannotate 1.2.2; 22 found; start..end, strand, type, name):
     28..80      -  misc_feature   bom (fragment): basis of mobility region from pBR322
    235..614     +  enhancer       CMV enhancer: human cytomegalovirus immediate early enhancer
    615..818     +  promoter       CMV promoter: human cytomegalovirus (CMV) immediate early promoter
    814..847     +  LTR            5' LTR (truncated) (fragment): truncated 5' long terminal repeat (LTR) from HIV-1
    863..881     +  promoter       T7 promoter: promoter for bacteriophage T7 RNA polymerase
   1133..1561    +  CDS            ZKSCAN1 (fragment): ZKSC1_HUMAN - Also known as KOX18, ZNF139, ZNF36. Experimental evidence at protein level: Swiss-Prot protein existence level 1. May be involved in transcriptional regulation. From Homo sapiens (Human).
   1777..1932    +  CDS            ZKSCAN1 (fragment): ZKSC1_HUMAN - Also known as KOX18, ZNF139, ZNF36. Experimental evidence at protein level: Swiss-Prot protein existence level 1. May be involved in transcriptional regulation. From Homo sapiens (Human).
   1976..1994    -  CDS            GFP11x7 (fragment): seven tandem copies of the 11th β-strand of superfolder GFP each GFP11 associates with GFP(1-10), consisting of the first 10 β-strands, to reconstitute fluorescent GFP (Kamiyama et al., 2016)
   2043..2267    +  polyA_signal   bGH poly(A) signal: bovine growth hormone polyadenylation signal
   2271..2292    +  promoter       SV40 promoter (fragment): SV40 enhancer and early promoter
   2313..2741    +  rep_origin     f1 ori (sequence partly withheld): f1 bacteriophage origin of replication; arrow indicates direction of (+) strand synthesis
   2755..3084    +  promoter       SV40 promoter: SV40 enhancer and early promoter
   3151..3942    +  CDS            neo: KKA2_KLEPN - Also known as kan, nptII. Experimental evidence at protein level: Swiss-Prot protein existence level 1. Resistance to kanamycin, neomycin, paromomycin, ribostamycin, butirosin and gentamicin B. From Klebsiella pneumoniae.
   3966..4124    +  CDS            ble (fragment): BLE_KLEPN - Experimental evidence at protein level: Swiss-Prot protein existence level 1. Binding protein with a strong affinity to the bleomycin family of antibiotics. Binds to CL990; an antimitotic-antibiotic compound. From Klebsiella pneumoniae.
   4119..4240    +  polyA_signal   SV40 poly(A) signal: SV40 polyadenylation signal
   4313..4329    -  protein_bind   lac operator: The lac repressor binds to the lac operator to inhibit transcription in E. coli. This inhibition can be relieved by adding lactose or isopropyl-β-D-thiogalactopyranoside (IPTG). lac repressor encoded by lacI
   4337..4367    -  promoter       lac promoter: promoter for the E. coli lac operon
   4382..4403    -  protein_bind   CAP binding site: CAP binding activates transcription in the presence of cAMP. E. coli catabolite activator protein
   4416..4508    -  CDS            lacI (fragment): lac repressor; lacI; The lac repressor binds to the lac operator to inhibit transcription in E. coli. This inhibition can be relieved by adding lactose or isopropyl-β-D-thiogalactopyranoside (IPTG).
   4691..5276    -  rep_origin     ori: high-copy-number ColE1/pMB1/pBR322/pUC origin of replication
   5447..6307    -  CDS            AmpR: β-lactamase; bla; confers resistance to ampicillin, carbenicillin, and related antibiotics
   6308..6412    -  promoter       AmpR promoter: bla
