[The description below was written by a language model from this plasmid's Addgene catalogue record and pLannotate feature annotations shown in this document.]
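Description:
pcDNA3.1(+) ZKSCAN1 nt 400-1782 delta440-500 delta1449-1735 is a 6.4 kb mammalian expression plasmid built on the pcDNA3.1(+) backbone and designed to produce the circular RNA formed from exons 2 and 3 of the human ZKSCAN1 gene. It is propagated in E. coli at high copy from a ColE1/pUC-type origin under ampicillin selection (AmpR with its own bla promoter). It also carries an f1 origin for single-stranded DNA production. For stable selection in mammalian cells, an SV40 early promoter drives a neomycin resistance gene (G418 selection) terminated by an SV40 poly(A) signal.

The payload is a roughly 1 kb genomic fragment of ZKSCAN1 cloned between EcoRI and NotI, downstream of the CMV immediate-early enhancer/promoter (with a T7 promoter just upstream of the insert) and upstream of the bGH polyadenylation signal. The feature table shows two ZKSCAN1 coding segments separated by a gap, consistent with exons 2 and 3 and the intron between them, with further non-coding sequence on either side. According to the depositor, these flanking introns have been trimmed by two internal deletions (named in the construct title) to the minimal sequences still sufficient for circularization. When the CMV-driven transcript is spliced, the downstream 5′ splice site joins to the upstream 3′ splice site (backsplicing), releasing the exon 2/3 circle. The associated work concerns short intronic repeat sequences that promote this process.

The plasmid is used to express the ZKSCAN1 circular RNA in mammalian cells and to define the intronic requirements for circular RNA biogenesis. Several small annotations (HIV-1 LTR, GFP11, ble and lacI fragments) appear to be short partial matches rather than functional elements.
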