Addgene plasmid #60633: pcDNA3.1(+) ZKSCAN1 nt 400-1782 delta440-500 delta1449-1735
Purpose: ZKSCAN1 circular RNA expression plasmid containing minimal sufficient introns
Depositing lab: Jeremy Wilusz. Depositing organization: University of Pennsylvania. Publication: Short intronic repeat sequences facilitate circular RNA production. Liang D, Wilusz JE. Genes Dev. 2014 Oct 3. pii: gad.251926.114. 10.1101/gad.251926.114 PubMed 25281217.
Backbone
  Vector backbone: pcDNA3.1(+)
  Backbone manufacturer: Life Technologies
  Backbone size w/o insert (bp): 5428
  Total vector size (bp): 6443
  Vector type: Mammalian Expression
  Selectable markers: Neomycin (select with G418)
Growth in bacteria
  Bacterial resistance: Ampicillin, 100 μg/mL
  Growth temperature: 37°C
  Growth strain: Top10
  Copy number: High Copy
Gene/Insert
  Gene/Insert name: ZKSCAN1
  Species: H. sapiens (human)
  Insert size (bp): 1035
  Entrez Gene: ZKSCAN1 (a.k.a. KOX18, PHZ-37, ZNF139, ZNF36, ZSCAN33)
  Promoter: CMV
  Cloning method: Restriction Enzyme; 5′ cloning site EcoRI (not destroyed); 3′ cloning site NotI (not destroyed)
  Sequencing primers: 5′ PCMV For; 3′ bGH PolyA Rev
Terms and licenses: Academic/Nonprofit Terms; Industry Terms: Not Available to Industry
Depositor comments: Expression plasmid for the human ZKSCAN1 exon 2/3 circular RNA. This plasmid contains the minimal sufficient introns as diagrammed in Figure 2E of Liang and Wilusz (2014) Genes Dev.
How to cite: pcDNA3.1(+) ZKSCAN1 nt 400-1782 delta440-500 delta1449-1735 was a gift from Jeremy Wilusz (Addgene plasmid # 60633 ; http://n2t.net/addgene:60633 ; RRID:Addgene_60633)
