>Addgene plasmid #60633 | pcDNA3.1(+) ZKSCAN1 nt 400-1782 delta440-500 delta1449-1735 | addgene partial sequence | sequence record 98762 | CMV-F 5'-CGCAAATGGGCGGTAGGCGTG-3'
ACTAGAGAACCCACTGCTTACTGGCTTATCGAAATTAATACGACTCACTATAGGGAGACCCAAGCTGGCT
AGCGTTTAAACTTAAGCTTGGTACCGAGCTCGGATCCACTAGTCCAGTGTGGTGGAATTCAAAGTGCTGA
GATTACAGGCGTGAGCCACCACCCCCGGCCCACTTTTTGTAAAGGTACGTACTAATGACTTTTTTTTTAT
ACTTCAGGAATAGTAAAGAAACACATCATAAAACCTCCCAGGACATAAAGGTGAGCACAGACCCTGTTTG
GATCAAGTCAGTTCCTGGAGCCTGAATGATGACTGCTGAATCACGGGAAGCCACGGGTCTGTCCCCACAG
GCTGCACAGGAGAAGGATGGTATCGTAATAGTGAAGGTGGAAGAGGAAGATGAGGAAGACCACATGTGGG
GGCAGGATTCCACCCTACAGGACACGCCTCCTCCAGACCCAGAGATATTCCGCCAACGCTTCAGGCGCTT
CTGTTACCAGAACACTTTTGGGCCCCGAGAGGCTCTCAGTCGGCTGAAGGAACTTTGTCATCAGTGGCTG
CGGCCAGAAATAAACACCAAGGAACAGATCCTGGAGCTTCTGGTGCTAGAGCAGTTTCTTTCCATCCTGC
CCAAGGAGCTCCAGGTCTGGCTGCAGGAATACCGCCCCGATAGTGGAGAGGAGGCCGTGACCCTTCTAGA
AGACTTGGAGCTTGATTTATCAGGACAACAGGTAAAAAGAGGTGAAACCTATTATGTGTGAGCAGGGCAC
AGACGTTGAAACTGGAGCCAGGAGAAGTATTGGCAGGCTTTAGGTTATTAGGTGGTTACTCTGTCTTAA
