>Addgene plasmid #60633 | pcDNA3.1(+) ZKSCAN1 nt 400-1782 delta440-500 delta1449-1735 | addgene partial sequence | sequence record 98797 | BGH-rev 5'-TAGAAGGCACAGTCGAGG-3'
CTAGACTCGAGCGGCCGCTGCTGGGATTACAGGTGTGAGCTACCGTGCCGAGCCTAATTCTTTTCCTTGC
TTCTTACCTCGTGACTGTAAGAGGCGGGGTTTCCGAGACGAATGTTTGAAGTGGGACTGGGTGGCCTCGT
GATGAAGGTCAAGGCTCGAGGACTCCTGAACTGGATCCAGAGGCACCATCCCCCTTGCGAGCATCTCAGG
TCCATGAACTTGACCTGGGACCTGAAGACAGACAGGTTGGGCTTGTGGGTAAATCACTTTGTAAATGGGA
ATTAAAATATTTAAAAACAGACCATGAGTATGCCAGTGGATGCAGGAAGAAAGCCAGAACATTTTTAAGA
CAGAGTAACCACCTAATAACCTAAAGCCTGCCAATACTTCTCCTGGCTCCAGTTTCAACGTCTGTGCCCT
GCTCACACATAATAGGTTTCACCTCTTTTTACCTGTTGTCCTGATAAATCAAGCTCCAAGTCTTCTAGAA
GGGTCACGGCCTCCTCTCCACTATCGGGGCGGTATTCCTGCAGCCAGACCTGGAGCTCCTTGGGCAGGAT
GGAAAGAAACTGCTCTAGCACCAGAAGCTCCAGGATCTGTTCCTTGGTGTTTATTTCTGGCCGCAGCCAC
TGATGACAAAGTTCCTTCAGCCGACTGAGAGCCTCTCGGGGCCCAAAAGTGTTCTGGTAACAGAAGCGCC
TGAAGCGTTGGCGGAATATCTCTGGGTCTGGAGGAGGCGTGTCCTGTAGGGTGGAATCCTGCCCCCACAT
GTGGTCTTCCTCATCTTCCTCTTCCACCTTCACTATTACGATACCATCCTTCTCCTGTGCAGCCTGTGGG
